>Addgene plasmid #192667 | Lenti-EF1alpha-VP64-dCas9-VP64-ZsG | addgene full sequence | sequence record 379870 | Addgene NGS Result
GTCGACGGATCGGGAGATCTCCCGATCCCCTATGGTGCACTCTCAGTACAATCTGCTCTGATGCCGCATA
GTTAAGCCAGTATCTGCTCCCTGCTTGTGTGTTGGAGGTCGCTGAGTAGTGCGCGAGCAAAATTTAAGCT
ACAACAAGGCAAGGCTTGACCGACAATTGCATGAAGAATCTGCTTAGGGTTAGGCGTTTTGCGCTGCTTC
GCGATGTACGGGCCAGATATACGCGTTGACATTGATTATTGACTAGTTATTAATAGTAATCAATTACGGG
GTCATTAGTTCATAGCCCATATATGGAGTTCCGCGTTACATAACTTACGGTAAATGGCCCGCCTGGCTGA
CCGCCCAACGACCCCCGCCCATTGACGTCAATAATGACGTATGTTCCCATAGTAACGCCAATAGGGACTT
TCCATTGACGTCAATGGGTGGAGTATTTACGGTAAACTGCCCACTTGGCAGTACATCAAGTGTATCATAT
GCCAAGTACGCCCCCTATTGACGTCAATGACGGTAAATGGCCCGCCTGGCATTATGCCCAGTACATGACC
TTATGGGACTTTCCTACTTGGCAGTACATCTACGTATTAGTCATCGCTATTACCATGGTGATGCGGTTTT
GGCAGTACATCAATGGGCGTGGATAGCGGTTTGACTCACGGGGATTTCCAAGTCTCCACCCCATTGACGT
CAATGGGAGTTTGTTTTGGCACCAAAATCAACGGGACTTTCCAAAATGTCGTAACAACTCCGCCCCATTG
ACGCAAATGGGCGGTAGGCGTGTACGGTGGGAGGTCTATATAAGCAGCGCGTTTTGCCTGTACTGGGTCT
CTCTGGTTAGACCAGATCTGAGCCTGGGAGCTCTCTGGCTAACTAGGGAACCCACTGCTTAAGCCTCAAT
AAAGCTTGCCTTGAGTGCTTCAAGTAGTGTGTGCCCGTCTGTTGTGTGACTCTGGTAACTAGAGATCCCT
CAGACCCTTTTAGTCAGTGTGGAAAATCTCTAGCAGTGGCGCCCGAACAGGGACTTGAAAGCGAAAGGGA
AACCAGAGGAGCTCTCTCGACGCAGGACTCGGCTTGCTGAAGCGCGCACGGCAAGAGGCGAGGGGCGGCG
ACTGGTGAGTACGCCAAAAATTTTGACTAGCGGAGGCTAGAAGGAGAGAGATGGGTGCGAGAGCGTCAGT
ATTAAGCGGGGGAGAATTAGATCGCGATGGGAAAAAATTCGGTTAAGGCCAGGGGGAAAGAAAAAATATA
AATTAAAACATATAGTATGGGCAAGCAGGGAGCTAGAACGATTCGCAGTTAATCCTGGCCTGTTAGAAAC
ATCAGAAGGCTGTAGACAAATACTGGGACAGCTACAACCATCCCTTCAGACAGGATCAGAAGAACTTAGA
TCATTATATAATACAGTAGCAACCCTCTATTGTGTGCATCAAAGGATAGAGATAAAAGACACCAAGGAAG
CTTTAGACAAGATAGAGGAAGAGCAAAACAAAAGTAAGACCACCGCACAGCAAGCGGCCGCTGATCTTCA
GACCTGGAGGAGGAGATATGAGGGACAATTGGAGAAGTGAATTATATAAATATAAAGTAGTAAAAATTGA
ACCATTAGGAGTAGCACCCACCAAGGCAAAGAGAAGAGTGGTGCAGAGAGAAAAAAGAGCAGTGGGAATA
GGAGCTTTGTTCCTTGGGTTCTTGGGAGCAGCAGGAAGCACTATGGGCGCAGCGTCAATGACGCTGACGG
TACAGGCCAGACAATTATTGTCTGGTATAGTGCAGCAGCAGAACAATTTGCTGAGGGCTATTGAGGCGCA
ACAGCATCTGTTGCAACTCACAGTCTGGGGCATCAAGCAGCTCCAGGCAAGAATCCTGGCTGTGGAAAGA
TACCTAAAGGATCAACAGCTCCTGGGGATTTGGGGTTGCTCTGGAAAACTCATTTGCACCACTGCTGTGC
CTTGGAATGCTAGTTGGAGTAATAAATCTCTGGAACAGATTTGGAATCACACGACCTGGATGGAGTGGGA
CAGAGAAATTAACAATTACACAAGCTTAATACACTCCTTAATTGAAGAATCGCAAAACCAGCAAGAAAAG
AATGAACAAGAATTATTGGAATTAGATAAATGGGCAAGTTTGTGGAATTGGTTTAACATAACAAATTGGC
TGTGGTATATAAAATTATTCATAATGATAGTAGGAGGCTTGGTAGGTTTAAGAATAGTTTTTGCTGTACT
TTCTATAGTGAATAGAGTTAGGCAGGGATATTCACCATTATCGTTTCAGACCCACCTCCCAACCCCGAGG
GGACCCGACAGGCCCGAAGGAATAGAAGAAGAAGGTGGAGAGAGAGACAGAGACAGATCCATTCGATTAG
TGAACGGATCGGCACTGCGTGCGCCAATTCTGCAGACAAATGGCAGTATTCATCCACAATTTTAAAAGAA
AAGGGGGGATTGGGGGGTACAGTGCAGGGGAAAGAATAGTAGACATAATAGCAACAGACATACAAACTAA
AGAATTACAAAAACAAATTACAAAAATTCAAAATTTTCGGGTTTATTACAGGGACAGCAGAGATCCAGTT
TGGTTAATTAGCTAGCTGCAAAGATGGATAAAGTTTTAAACAGAGAGGAATCTTTGCAGCTAATGGACCT
TCTAGGTCTTGAAAGGAGTGGGAATTGGCTCCGGTGCCCGTCAGTGGGCAGAGCGCACATCGCCCACAGT
CCCCGAGAAGTTGGGGGGAGGGGTCGGCAATTGAACCGGTGCCTAGAGAAGGTGGCGCGGGGTAAACTGG
GAAAGTGATGTCGTGTACTGGCTCCGCCTTTTTCCCGAGGGTGGGGGAGAACCGTATATAAGTGCAGTAG
TCGCCGTGAACGTTCTTTTTCGCAACGGGTTTGCCGCCAGAACACAGGTAAGTGCCGTGTGTGGTTCCCG
CGGGCCTGGCCTCTTTACGGGTTATGGCCCTTGCGTGCCTTGAATTACTTCCACCTGGCTGCAGTACGTG
ATTCTTGATCCCGAGCTTCGGGTTGGAAGTGGGTGGGAGAGTTCGAGGCCTTGCGCTTAAGGAGCCCCTT
CGCCTCGTGCTTGAGTTGAGGCCTGGCCTGGGCGCTGGGGCCGCCGCGTGCGAATCTGGTGGCACCTTCG
CGCCTGTCTCGCTGCTTTCGATAAGTCTCTAGCCATTTAAAATTTTTGATGACCTGCTGCGACGCTTTTT
TTCTGGCAAGATAGTCTTGTAAATGCGGGCCAAGATCTGCACACTGGTATTTCGGTTTTTGGGGCCGCGG
GCGGCGACGGGGCCCGTGCGTCCCAGCGCACATGTTCGGCGAGGCGGGGCCTGCGAGCGCGGCCACCGAG
AATCGGACGGGGGTAGTCTCAAGCTGGCCGGCCTGCTCTGGTGCCTGGCCTCGCGCCGCCGTGTATCGCC
CCGCCCTGGGCGGCAAGGCTGGCCCGGTCGGCACCAGTTGCGTGAGCGGAAAGATGGCCGCTTCCCGGCC
CTGCTGCAGGGAGCTCAAAATGGAGGACGCGGCGCTCGGGAGAGCGGGCGGGTGAGTCACCCACACAAAG
GAAAAGGGCCTTTCCGTCCTCAGCCGTCGCTTCATGTGACTCCACGGAGTACCGGGCGCCGTCCAGGCAC
CTCGATTAGTTCTCGAGCTTTTGGAGTACGTCGTCTTTAGGTTGGGGGGAGGGGTTTTATGCGATGGAGT
TTCCCCACACTGAGTGGGTGGAGACTGAAGTTAGGCCAGCTTGGCACTTGATGTAATTCTCCTTGGAATT
TGCCCTTTTTGAGTTTGGATCTTGGTTCATTCTCAAGCCTCAGACAGTGGTTCAAAGTTTTTTTCTTCCA
TTTCAGGTGTCGTGACGTACGGCCACCATGGACGCATTGGACGATTTTGATCTGGATATGCTGGGAAGTG
ACGCCCTCGATGATTTTGACCTTGACATGCTTGGTTCGGATGCCCTTGATGACTTTGACCTCGACATGCT
CGGCAGTGACGCCCTTGATGATTTCGACCTGGACATGCTGGGATCCGCTGGCTCCAAAAGGCCGGCGGCC
ACGAAAAAGGCCGGCCAGGCAAAAAAGAAAAAGGACAAGAAGTACAGCATCGGCCTGGCCATCGGCACCA
ACTCTGTGGGCTGGGCCGTGATCACCGACGAGTACAAGGTGCCCAGCAAGAAATTCAAGGTGCTGGGCAA
CACCGACCGGCACAGCATCAAGAAGAACCTGATCGGAGCCCTGCTGTTCGACAGCGGCGAAACAGCCGAG
GCCACCCGGCTGAAGAGAACCGCCAGAAGAAGATACACCAGACGGAAGAACCGGATCTGCTATCTGCAAG
AGATCTTCAGCAACGAGATGGCCAAGGTGGACGACAGCTTCTTCCACAGACTGGAAGAGTCCTTCCTGGT
GGAAGAGGATAAGAAGCACGAGCGGCACCCCATCTTCGGCAACATCGTGGACGAGGTGGCCTACCACGAG
AAGTACCCCACCATCTACCACCTGAGAAAGAAACTGGTGGACAGCACCGACAAGGCCGACCTGCGGCTGA
TCTATCTGGCCCTGGCCCACATGATCAAGTTCCGGGGCCACTTCCTGATCGAGGGCGACCTGAACCCCGA
CAACAGCGACGTGGACAAGCTGTTCATCCAGCTGGTGCAGACCTACAACCAGCTGTTCGAGGAAAACCCC
ATCAACGCCAGCGGCGTGGACGCCAAGGCCATCCTGTCTGCCAGACTGAGCAAGAGCAGACGGCTGGAAA
ATCTGATCGCCCAGCTGCCCGGCGAGAAGAAGAATGGCCTGTTCGGCAACCTGATTGCCCTGAGCCTGGG
CCTGACCCCCAACTTCAAGAGCAACTTCGACCTGGCCGAGGATGCCAAACTGCAGCTGAGCAAGGACACC
TACGACGACGACCTGGACAACCTGCTGGCCCAGATCGGCGACCAGTACGCCGACCTGTTTCTGGCCGCCA
AGAACCTGTCCGACGCCATCCTGCTGAGCGACATCCTGAGAGTGAACACCGAGATCACCAAGGCCCCCCT
GAGCGCCTCTATGATCAAGAGATACGACGAGCACCACCAGGACCTGACCCTGCTGAAAGCTCTCGTGCGG
CAGCAGCTGCCTGAGAAGTACAAAGAGATTTTCTTCGACCAGAGCAAGAACGGCTACGCCGGCTACATTG
ACGGCGGAGCCAGCCAGGAAGAGTTCTACAAGTTCATCAAGCCCATCCTGGAAAAGATGGACGGCACCGA
GGAACTGCTCGTGAAGCTGAACAGAGAGGACCTGCTGCGGAAGCAGCGGACCTTCGACAACGGCAGCATC
CCCCACCAGATCCACCTGGGAGAGCTGCACGCCATTCTGCGGCGGCAGGAAGATTTTTACCCATTCCTGA
AGGACAACCGGGAAAAGATCGAGAAGATCCTGACCTTCCGCATCCCCTACTACGTGGGCCCTCTGGCCAG
GGGAAACAGCAGATTCGCCTGGATGACCAGAAAGAGCGAGGAAACCATCACCCCCTGGAACTTCGAGGAA
GTGGTGGACAAGGGCGCTTCCGCCCAGAGCTTCATCGAGCGGATGACCAACTTCGATAAGAACCTGCCCA
ACGAGAAGGTGCTGCCCAAGCACAGCCTGCTGTACGAGTACTTCACCGTGTATAACGAGCTGACCAAAGT
GAAATACGTGACCGAGGGAATGAGAAAGCCCGCCTTCCTGAGCGGCGAGCAGAAAAAGGCCATCGTGGAC
CTGCTGTTCAAGACCAACCGGAAAGTGACCGTGAAGCAGCTGAAAGAGGACTACTTCAAGAAAATCGAGT
GCTTCGACTCCGTGGAAATCTCCGGCGTGGAAGATCGGTTCAACGCCTCCCTGGGCACATACCACGATCT
GCTGAAAATTATCAAGGACAAGGACTTCCTGGACAATGAGGAAAACGAGGACATTCTGGAAGATATCGTG
CTGACCCTGACACTGTTTGAGGACAGAGAGATGATCGAGGAACGGCTGAAAACCTATGCCCACCTGTTCG
ACGACAAAGTGATGAAGCAGCTGAAGCGGCGGAGATACACCGGCTGGGGCAGGCTGAGCCGGAAGCTGAT
CAACGGCATCCGGGACAAGCAGTCCGGCAAGACAATCCTGGATTTCCTGAAGTCCGACGGCTTCGCCAAC
AGAAACTTCATGCAGCTGATCCACGACGACAGCCTGACCTTTAAAGAGGACATCCAGAAAGCCCAGGTGT
CCGGCCAGGGCGATAGCCTGCACGAGCACATTGCCAATCTGGCCGGCAGCCCCGCCATTAAGAAGGGCAT
CCTGCAGACAGTGAAGGTGGTGGACGAGCTCGTGAAAGTGATGGGCCGGCACAAGCCCGAGAACATCGTG
ATCGAAATGGCCAGAGAGAACCAGACCACCCAGAAGGGACAGAAGAACAGCCGCGAGAGAATGAAGCGGA
TCGAAGAGGGCATCAAAGAGCTGGGCAGCCAGATCCTGAAAGAACACCCCGTGGAAAACACCCAGCTGCA
GAACGAGAAGCTGTACCTGTACTACCTGCAGAATGGGCGGGATATGTACGTGGACCAGGAACTGGACATC
AACCGGCTGTCCGACTACGATGTGGACCACATCGTGCCTCAGAGCTTTCTGAAGGACGACTCCATCGACA
ACAAGGTGCTGACCAGAAGCGACAAGGCCCGGGGCAAGAGCGACAACGTGCCCTCCGAAGAGGTCGTGAA
GAAGATGAAGAACTACTGGCGGCAGCTGCTGAACGCCAAGCTGATTACCCAGAGAAAGTTCGACAATCTG
ACCAAGGCCGAGAGAGGCGGCCTGAGCGAACTGGATAAGGCCGGCTTCATCAAGAGACAGCTGGTGGAAA
CCCGGCAGATCACAAAGCACGTGGCACAGATCCTGGACTCCCGGATGAACACTAAGTACGACGAGAATGA
CAAGCTGATCCGGGAAGTGAAAGTGATCACCCTGAAGTCCAAGCTGGTGTCCGATTTCCGGAAGGATTTC
CAGTTTTACAAAGTGCGCGAGATCAACAACTACCACCACGCCCACGACGCCTACCTGAACGCCGTCGTGG
GAACCGCCCTGATCAAAAAGTACCCTAAGCTGGAAAGCGAGTTCGTGTACGGCGACTACAAGGTGTACGA
CGTGCGGAAGATGATCGCCAAGAGCGAGCAGGAAATCGGCAAGGCTACCGCCAAGTACTTCTTCTACAGC
AACATCATGAACTTTTTCAAGACCGAGATTACCCTGGCCAACGGCGAGATCCGGAAGCGGCCTCTGATCG
AGACAAACGGCGAAACCGGGGAGATCGTGTGGGATAAGGGCCGGGATTTTGCCACCGTGCGGAAAGTGCT
GAGCATGCCCCAAGTGAATATCGTGAAAAAGACCGAGGTGCAGACAGGCGGCTTCAGCAAAGAGTCTATC
CTGCCCAAGAGGAACAGCGATAAGCTGATCGCCAGAAAGAAGGACTGGGACCCTAAGAAGTACGGCGGCT
TCGACAGCCCCACCGTGGCCTATTCTGTGCTGGTGGTGGCCAAAGTGGAAAAGGGCAAGTCCAAGAAACT
GAAGAGTGTGAAAGAGCTGCTGGGGATCACCATCATGGAAAGAAGCAGCTTCGAGAAGAATCCCATCGAC
TTTCTGGAAGCCAAGGGCTACAAAGAAGTGAAAAAGGACCTGATCATCAAGCTGCCTAAGTACTCCCTGT
TCGAGCTGGAAAACGGCCGGAAGAGAATGCTGGCCTCTGCCGGCGAACTGCAGAAGGGAAACGAACTGGC
CCTGCCCTCCAAATATGTGAACTTCCTGTACCTGGCCAGCCACTATGAGAAGCTGAAGGGCTCCCCCGAG
GATAATGAGCAGAAACAGCTGTTTGTGGAACAGCACAAGCACTACCTGGACGAGATCATCGAGCAGATCA
GCGAGTTCTCCAAGAGAGTGATCCTGGCCGACGCTAATCTGGACAAAGTGCTGTCCGCCTACAACAAGCA
CCGGGATAAGCCCATCAGAGAGCAGGCCGAGAATATCATCCACCTGTTTACCCTGACCAATCTGGGAGCC
CCTGCCGCCTTCAAGTACTTTGACACCACCATCGACCGGAAGAGGTACACCAGCACCAAAGAGGTGCTGG
ACGCCACCCTGATCCACCAGAGCATCACCGGCCTGTACGAGACACGGATCGACCTGTCTCAGCTGGGAGG
CGACAGCGCTGGAGGAGGTGGAAGCGGAGGAGGAGGAAGCGGAGGAGGAGGTAGCGGACCTAAGAAAAAG
AGGAAGGTGGCGGCCGCTGGATCCGGACGGGCTGACGCATTGGACGATTTTGATCTGGATATGCTGGGAA
GTGACGCCCTCGATGATTTTGACCTTGACATGCTTGGTTCGGATGCCCTTGATGACTTTGACCTCGACAT
GCTCGGCAGTGACGCCCTTGATGATTTCGACCTGGACATGCTGATTAACTGTACAGGCAGTGGAGAGGGC
AGAGGAAGTCTGCTAACATGCGGTGACGTCGAGGAGAATCCTGGCCCAATGGCCCAGTCCAAGCACGGCC
TGACCAAGGAGATGACCATGAAGTACCGCATGGAGGGCTGCGTGGACGGCCACAAGTTCGTGATCACCGG
CGAGGGCATCGGCTACCCCTTCAAGGGCAAGCAGGCCATCAACCTGTGCGTGGTGGAGGGCGGCCCCTTG
CCCTTCGCCGAGGACATCTTGTCCGCCGCCTTCATGTACGGCAACCGCGTGTTCACCGAGTACCCCCAGG
ACATCGTCGACTACTTCAAGAACTCCTGCCCCGCCGGCTACACCTGGGACCGCTCCTTCCTGTTCGAGGA
CGGCGCCGTGTGCATCTGCAACGCCGACATCACCGTGAGCGTGGAGGAGAACTGCATGTACCACGAGTCC
AAGTTCTACGGCGTGAACTTCCCCGCCGACGGCCCCGTGATGAAGAAGATGACCGACAACTGGGAGCCCT
CCTGCGAGAAGATCATCCCCGTGCCCAAGCAGGGCATCTTGAAGGGCGACGTGAGCATGTACCTGCTGCT
GAAGGACGGTGGCCGCTTGCGCTGCCAGTTCGACACCGTGTACAAGGCCAAGTCCGTGCCCCGCAAGATG
CCCGACTGGCACTTCATCCAGCACAAGCTGACCCGCGAGGACCGCAGCGACGCCAAGAACCAGAAGTGGC
ACCTGACCGAGCACGCCATCGCCTCCGGCTCCGCCTTGCCCTAAGAATTCGATATCAAGCTTATCGGTAA
TCAACCTCTGGATTACAAAATTTGTGAAAGATTGACTGGTATTCTTAACTATGTTGCTCCTTTTACGCTA
TGTGGATACGCTGCTTTAATGCCTTTGTATCATGCTATTGCTTCCCGTATGGCTTTCATTTTCTCCTCCT
TGTATAAATCCTGGTTGCTGTCTCTTTATGAGGAGTTGTGGCCCGTTGTCAGGCAACGTGGCGTGGTGTG
CACTGTGTTTGCTGACGCAACCCCCACTGGTTGGGGCATTGCCACCACCTGTCAGCTCCTTTCCGGGACT
TTCGCTTTCCCCCTCCCTATTGCCACGGCGGAACTCATCGCCGCCTGCCTTGCCCGCTGCTGGACAGGGG
CTCGGCTGTTGGGCACTGACAATTCCGTGGTGTTGTCGGGGAAATCATCGTCCTTTCCTTGGCTGCTCGC
CTGTGTTGCCACCTGGATTCTGCGCGGGACGTCCTTCTGCTACGTCCCTTCGGCCCTCAATCCAGCGGAC
CTTCCTTCCCGCGGCCTGCTGCCGGCTCTGCGGCCTCTTCCGCGTCTTCGCCTTCGCCCTCAGACGAGTC
GGATCTCCCTTTGGGCCGCCTCCCCGCATCGATACCGTCGACCTCGAGACCTAGAAAAACATGGAGCAAT
CACAAGTAGCAATACAGCAGCTACCAATGCTGATTGTGCCTGGCTAGAAGCACAAGAGGAGGAGGAGGTG
GGTTTTCCAGTCACACCTCAGGTACCTTTAAGACCAATGACTTACAAGGCAGCTGTAGATCTTAGCCACT
TTTTAAAAGAAAAGGGGGGACTGGAAGGGCTAATTCACTCCCAACGAAGACAAGATATCCTTGATCTGTG
GATCTACCACACACAAGGCTACTTCCCTGATTGGCAGAACTACACACCAGGGCCAGGGATCAGATATCCA
CTGACCTTTGGATGGTGCTACAAGCTAGTACCAGTTGAGCAAGAGAAGGTAGAAGAAGCCAATGAAGGAG
AGAACACCCGCTTGTTACACCCTGTGAGCCTGCATGGGATGGATGACCCGGAGAGAGAAGTATTAGAGTG
GAGGTTTGACAGCCGCCTAGCATTTCATCACATGGCCCGAGAGCTGCATCCGGACTGTACTGGGTCTCTC
TGGTTAGACCAGATCTGAGCCTGGGAGCTCTCTGGCTAACTAGGGAACCCACTGCTTAAGCCTCAATAAA
GCTTGCCTTGAGTGCTTCAAGTAGTGTGTGCCCGTCTGTTGTGTGACTCTGGTAACTAGAGATCCCTCAG
ACCCTTTTAGTCAGTGTGGAAAATCTCTAGCAGGGCCCGTTTAAACCCGCTGATCAGCCTCGACTGTGCC
TTCTAGTTGCCAGCCATCTGTTGTTTGCCCCTCCCCCGTGCCTTCCTTGACCCTGGAAGGTGCCACTCCC
ACTGTCCTTTCCTAATAAAATGAGGAAATTGCATCGCATTGTCTGAGTAGGTGTCATTCTATTCTGGGGG
GTGGGGTGGGGCAGGACAGCAAGGGGGAGGATTGGGAAGACAATAGCAGGCATGCTGGGGATGCGGTGGG
CTCTATGGCTTCTGAGGCGGAAAGAACCAGCTGGGGCTCTAGGGGGTATCCCC
[124 nt withheld, positions 10834-10957]
C
[91 nt withheld, positions 10959-11049]
A
[49 nt withheld, positions 11051-11099]
CCTTTGACGTTGGAGTCCACGTTCTTT
[37 nt withheld, positions 11127-11163]
ACCCTATCTCGGTCTATTCTTTTGATTTATAAGGGATTTTGCCGATTTCGGCCTATTGGTTAAAAAATGA
GCTGATTTAACAAAAATTTAACGCGAATTAATTCTGTGGAATGTGTGTCAGTTAGGGTGTGGAAAGTCCC
CAGGCTCCCCAGCAGGCAGAAGTATGCAAAGCATGCATCTCAATTAGTCAGCAACCAGGTGTGGAAAGTC
CCCAGGCTCCCCAGCAGGCAGAAGTATGCAAAGCATGCATCTCAATTAGTCAGCAACCATAGTCCCGCCC
CTAACTCCGCCCATCCCGCCCCTAACTCCGCCCAGTTCCGCCCATTCTCCGCCCCATGGCTGACTAATTT
TTTTTATTTATGCAGAGGCCGAGGCCGCCTCTGCCTCTGAGCTATTCCAGAAGTAGTGAGGAGGCTTTTT
TGGAGGCCTAGGCTTTTGCAAAAAGCTCCCGGGAGCTTGTATATCCATTTTCGGATCTGATCAGCACGTG
TTGACAATTAATCATCGGCATAGTATATCGGCATAGTATAATACGACAAGGTGAGGAACTAAACCATGGC
CAAGTTGACCAGTGCCGTTCCGGTGCTCACCGCGCGCGACGTCGCCGGAGCGGTCGAGTTCTGGACCGAC
CGGCTCGGGTTCTCCCGGGACTTCGTGGAGGACGACTTCGCCGGTGTGGTCCGGGACGACGTGACCCTGT
TCATCAGCGCGGTCCAGGACCAGGTGGTGCCGGACAACACCCTGGCCTGGGTGTGGGTGCGCGGCCTGGA
CGAGCTGTACGCCGAGTGGTCGGAGGTCGTGTCCACGAACTTCCGGGACGCCTCCGGGCCGGCCATGACC
GAGATCGGCGAGCAGCCGTGGGGGCGGGAGTTCGCCCTGCGCGACCCGGCCGGCAACTGCGTGCACTTCG
TGGCCGAGGAGCAGGACTGACACGTGCTACGAGATTTCGATTCCACCGCCGCCTTCTATGAAAGGTTGGG
CTTCGGAATCGTTTTCCGGGACGCCGGCTGGATGATCCTCCAGCGCGGGGATCTCATGCTGGAGTTCTTC
GCCCACCCCAACTTGTTTATTGCAGCTTATAATGGTTACAAATAAAGCAATAGCATCACAAATTTCACAA
ATAAAGCATTTTTTTCACTGCATTCTAGTTGTGGTTTGTCCAAACTCATCAATGTATCTTATCATGTCTG
TATACCGTCGACCTCTAGCTAGAGCTTGGCGTAATCATGGTCATAGCTGTTTCCTGTGTGAAATTGTTAT
CCGCTCACAATTCCACACAACATACGAGCCGGAAGCATAAAGTGTAAAGCCTGGGGTGCCTAATGAGTGA
GCTAACTCACATTAATTGCGTTGCGCTCACTGCCCGCTTTCCAGTCGGGAAACCTGTCGTGCCAGCTGCA
TTAATGAATCGGCCAACGCGCGGGGAGAGGCGGTTTGCGTATTGGGCGCTCTTCCGCTTCCTCGCTCACT
GACTCGCTGCGCTCGGTCGTTCGGCTGCGGCGAGCGGTATCAGCTCACTCAAAGGCGGTAATACGGTTAT
CCACAGAATCAGGGGATAACGCAGGAAAGAACATGTGAGCAAAAGGCCAGCAAAAGGCCAGGAACCGTAA
AAAGGCCGCGTTGCTGGCGTTTTTCCATAGGCTCCGCCCCCCTGACGAGCATCACAAAAATCGACGCTCA
AGTCAGAGGTGGCGAAACCCGACAGGACTATAAAGATACCAGGCGTTTCCCCCTGGAAGCTCCCTCGTGC
GCTCTCCTGTTCCGACCCTGCCGCTTACCGGATACCTGTCCGCCTTTCTCCCTTCGGGAAGCGTGGCGCT
TTCTCATAGCTCACGCTGTAGGTATCTCAGTTCGGTGTAGGTCGTTCGCTCCAAGCTGGGCTGTGTGCAC
GAACCCCCCGTTCAGCCCGACCGCTGCGCCTTATCCGGTAACTATCGTCTTGAGTCCAACCCGGTAAGAC
ACGACTTATCGCCACTGGCAGCAGCCACTGGTAACAGGATTAGCAGAGCGAGGTATGTAGGCGGTGCTAC
AGAGTTCTTGAAGTGGTGGCCTAACTACGGCTACACTAGAAGAACAGTATTTGGTATCTGCGCTCTGCTG
AAGCCAGTTACCTTCGGAAAAAGAGTTGGTAGCTCTTGATCCGGCAAACAAACCACCGCTGGTAGCGGTG
GTTTTTTTGTTTGCAAGCAGCAGATTACGCGCAGAAAAAAAGGATCTCAAGAAGATCCTTTGATCTTTTC
TACGGGGTCTGACGCTCAGTGGAACGAAAACTCACGTTAAGGGATTTTGGTCATGAGATTATCAAAAAGG
ATCTTCACCTAGATCCTTTTAAATTAAAAATGAAGTTTTAAATCAATCTAAAGTATATATGAGTAAACTT
GGTCTGACAGTTACCAATGCTTAATCAGTGAGGCACCTATCTCAGCGATCTGTCTATTTCGTTCATCCAT
AGTTGCCTGACTCCCCGTCGTGTAGATAACTACGATACGGGAGGGCTTACCATCTGGCCCCAGTGCTGCA
ATGATACCGCGAGACCCACGCTCACCGGCTCCAGATTTATCAGCAATAAACCAGCCAGCCGGAAGGGCCG
AGCGCAGAAGTGGTCCTGCAACTTTATCCGCCTCCATCCAGTCTATTAATTGTTGCCGGGAAGCTAGAGT
AAGTAGTTCGCCAGTTAATAGTTTGCGCAACGTTGTTGCCATTGCTACAGGCATCGTGGTGTCACGCTCG
TCGTTTGGTATGGCTTCATTCAGCTCCGGTTCCCAACGATCAAGGCGAGTTACATGATCCCCCATGTTGT
GCAAAAAAGCGGTTAGCTCCTTCGGTCCTCCGATCGTTGTCAGAAGTAAGTTGGCCGCAGTGTTATCACT
CATGGTTATGGCAGCACTGCATAATTCTCTTACTGTCATGCCATCCGTAAGATGCTTTTCTGTGACTGGT
GAGTACTCAACCAAGTCATTCTGAGAATAGTGTATGCGGCGACCGAGTTGCTCTTGCCCGGCGTCAATAC
GGGATAATACCGCGCCACATAGCAGAACTTTAAAAGTGCTCATCATTGGAAAACGTTCTTCGGGGCGAAA
ACTCTCAAGGATCTTACCGCTGTTGAGATCCAGTTCGATGTAACCCACTCGTGCACCCAACTGATCTTCA
GCATCTTTTACTTTCACCAGCGTTTCTGGGTGAGCAAAAACAGGAAGGCAAAATGCCGCAAAAAAGGGAA
TAAGGGCGACACGGAAATGTTGAATACTCATACTCTTCCTTTTTCAATATTATTGAAGCATTTATCAGGG
TTATTGTCTCATGAGCGGATACATATTTGAATGTATTTAGAAAAATAAACAAATAGGGGTTCCGCGCACA
TTTCCCCGAAAAGTGCCACCTGAC
Features (pLannotate 1.2.2; 33 found; start..end, strand, type, name):
     31..83      -  misc_feature   bom (fragment): basis of mobility region from pBR322
    238..617     +  enhancer       CMV enhancer: human cytomegalovirus immediate early enhancer
    618..817     +  promoter       CMV promoter: human cytomegalovirus (CMV) immediate early promoter
    835..1015    +  LTR            5' LTR (truncated): truncated 5' long terminal repeat (LTR) from HIV-1
   1062..1187    +  misc_feature   HIV-1 Ψ: packaging signal of human immunodeficiency virus type 1
   1171..1534    +  CDS            HIV-1 gag (fragment): gag protein from human immunodeficiency virus 1; gag
   1680..1913    +  misc_feature   RRE: The Rev response element (RRE) of HIV-1 allows for Rev-dependent mRNA export from the nucleus to the cytoplasm.
   2290..2390    +  CDS            Rev (fragment): human immunodeficiency virus 1 (HIV-1) Rev protein; rev; enhances nuclear export of unspliced and incompletely spliced viral mRNAs
   2440..2557    +  misc_feature   cPPT/CTS: central polypurine tract and central termination sequence of HIV-1
   2614..2680    +  CDS            small t antigen (fragment): SV40 (simian virus 40) small t antigen
   2687..3865    +  promoter       EF-1α promoter: strong constitutive promoter for human elongation factor EF-1α
   4046..4093    +  CDS            nucleoplasmin NLS: bipartite nuclear localization signal from nucleoplasmin
   4093..8194    +  CDS            dCas9 (fragment): catalytically dead mutant of the Cas9 endonuclease from the Streptococcus pyogenes Type II CRISPR/Cas system RNA-guided DNA-binding protein that lacks endonuclease activity due to the D10A mutation in the RuvC catalytic domain and the N863A mutation in the HNH catalytic domain
   8519..9212    +  CDS            ZsGreen1 (fragment): Zoanthus green fluorescent protein mammalian codon-optimized
   9215..9236    +  misc_feature   MCS (fragment): pBluescript multiple cloning site
   9239..9827    +  misc_feature   WPRE: woodchuck hepatitis virus posttranscriptional regulatory element
   9764..10345   +  CDS            nef (fragment): NEF_HV1H2 - Experimental evidence at protein level: Swiss-Prot protein existence level 1. Extracellular Nef protein targets CD4(+) T-lymphocytes for apoptosis by interacting with CXCR4 surface receptors. From Human immunodeficiency virus type 1 group M subtype B (isolate HXB2) (HIV-1).
  10352..10532   +  LTR            5' LTR (truncated): truncated 5' long terminal repeat (LTR) from HIV-1
  10564..10788   +  polyA_signal   bGH poly(A) signal: bovine growth hormone polyadenylation signal
  10792..10813   +  promoter       SV40 promoter (fragment): SV40 enhancer and early promoter
  10834..11262   +  rep_origin     f1 ori (sequence partly withheld): f1 bacteriophage origin of replication; arrow indicates direction of (+) strand synthesis
  11276..11605   +  promoter       SV40 promoter: SV40 enhancer and early promoter
  11653..11700   +  promoter       EM7 promoter: synthetic bacterial promoter&nbsp
  11719..12093   +  CDS            BleoR: antibiotic-binding protein; Sh ble from Streptoalloteichus hindustanus; confers resistance to bleomycin, phleomycin, and Zeocin™
  12103..12228   +  CDS            ble (fragment): BLE_KLEPN - Experimental evidence at protein level: Swiss-Prot protein existence level 1. Binding protein with a strong affinity to the bleomycin family of antibiotics. Binds to CL990; an antimitotic-antibiotic compound. From Klebsiella pneumoniae.
  12223..12344   +  polyA_signal   SV40 poly(A) signal: SV40 polyadenylation signal
  12415..12437   -  protein_bind   lac operator (fragment): The lac repressor binds to the lac operator to inhibit transcription in E. coli. This inhibition can be relieved by adding lactose or isopropyl-β-D-thiogalactopyranoside (IPTG). lac repressor encoded by lacI
  12441..12471   -  promoter       lac promoter: promoter for the E. coli lac operon
  12486..12507   -  protein_bind   CAP binding site: CAP binding activates transcription in the presence of cAMP. E. coli catabolite activator protein
  12520..12612   -  CDS            lacI (fragment): lac repressor; lacI; The lac repressor binds to the lac operator to inhibit transcription in E. coli. This inhibition can be relieved by adding lactose or isopropyl-β-D-thiogalactopyranoside (IPTG).
  12795..13383   -  rep_origin     ori: high-copy-number ColE1/pMB1/pBR322/pUC origin of replication
  13554..14414   -  CDS            AmpR: β-lactamase; bla; confers resistance to ampicillin, carbenicillin, and related antibiotics
  14415..14519   -  promoter       AmpR promoter: bla
