[The description below was written by a language model from this plasmid's Addgene catalogue record and pLannotate feature annotations shown in this document.]
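Description:
Lenti-EF1alpha-VP64-dCas9-VP64-ZsG is a third-generation lentiviral transfer plasmid of about 14.5 kb, built on a pLenti backbone, for delivering a CRISPR activation effector to mammalian cells. It is propagated in E. coli through a high-copy ColE1/pUC-type origin with ampicillin selection (AmpR under its own promoter). The backbone also carries an f1 origin and an SV40/EM7-driven BleoR cassette with an SV40 poly(A) signal, which lies outside the viral genome. In the packaging cell, a CMV enhancer/promoter fused to a truncated HIV-1 5' LTR drives Tat-independent transcription of the viral RNA. This RNA includes the Ψ packaging signal with a gag fragment, the RRE for Rev-dependent nuclear export, and the cPPT/CTS element. It ends at a truncated 3' LTR followed by a bGH polyadenylation signal.

Within the provirus, the human EF-1α promoter gives strong constitutive expression of a synthetic fusion in which catalytically dead Streptococcus pyogenes Cas9 (D10A and N863A) is flanked on both sides by VP64 transactivation domains. A nucleoplasmin NLS is annotated immediately upstream of dCas9. The automated feature table does not annotate the VP64 modules or the 2A peptide, but unannotated gaps on either side of dCas9 are consistent with their presence as stated in the catalogue entry. The 2A sequence links the activator to ZsGreen1, so that both proteins come from one transcript and green fluorescence marks transduced cells for tracking or sorting. A WPRE downstream enhances transcript expression. No guide RNA cassette is annotated, so a guide would have to be supplied separately to direct the activator to target promoters for transcriptional upregulation of endogenous genes.
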