Addgene plasmid #192667: Lenti-EF1alpha-VP64-dCas9-VP64-ZsG
Purpose: 3rd generation lenti vector encoding VP64-dCas9-VP64 with 2A ZsGreen1
Depositing lab: Jeffrey Miner. Depositing organization: Washington University in Saint Louis.
Backbone
  Vector backbone: pLenti
  Vector type: Mammalian Expression, Lentiviral, CRISPR
Growth in bacteria
  Bacterial resistance: Ampicillin, 100 μg/mL
  Growth temperature: 37°C
  Growth strain: NEB Stable
  Copy number: High Copy
Gene/Insert
  Gene/Insert name: VP64-dCas9-VP64, ZsGreen1
  Species: Synthetic
  Mutation: D10A and N863A in Cas9
  Promoter: EF1a
  Cloning method: Gibson Cloning
Terms and licenses: Academic/Nonprofit Terms; Industry Terms: Not Available to Industry
How to cite: Lenti-EF1alpha-VP64-dCas9-VP64-ZsG was a gift from Jeffrey Miner (Addgene plasmid # 192667 ; http://n2t.net/addgene:192667 ; RRID:Addgene_192667)
